>Addgene plasmid #129607 | 3xmNeonGreen_UtrCH | addgene full sequence | sequence record 261572 | Addgene NGS Result
TAGTTATTAATAGTAATCAATTACGGGGTCATTAGTTCATAGCCCATATATGGAGTTCCGCGTTACATAA
CTTACGGTAAATGGCCCGCCTGGCTGACCGCCCAACGACCCCCGCCCATTGACGTCAATAATGACGTATG
TTCCCATAGTAACGCCAATAGGGACTTTCCATTGACGTCAATGGGTGGAGTATTTACGGTAAACTGCCCA
CTTGGCAGTACATCAAGTGTATCATATGCCAAGTACGCCCCCTATTGACGTCAATGACGGTAAATGGCCC
GCCTGGCATTATGCCCAGTACATGACCTTATGGGACTTTCCTACTTGGCAGTACATCTACGTATTAGTCA
TCGCTATTACCATGGTGATGCGGTTTTGGCAGTACATCAATGGGCGTGGATAGCGGTTTGACTCACGGGG
ATTTCCAAGTCTCCACCCCATTGACGTCAATGGGAGTTTGTTTTGGCACCAAAATCAACGGGACTTTCCA
AAATGTCGTAACAACTCCGCCCCATTGACGCAAATGGGCGGTAGGCGTGTACGGTGGGAGGTCTATATAA
GCAGAGCTGGTTTAGTGAACCGTCAGATCCGCTAGCGCTACCGGTCGCCACCATGGTGAGCAAGGGCGAG
GAGGATAACATGGCCTCTCTCCCAGCGACACATGAGTTACACATCTTTGGCTCCATCAACGGTGTGGACT
TTGACATGGTGGGTCAGGGCACCGGCAATCCAAATGATGGTTATGAGGAGTTAAACCTGAAGTCCACCAA
GGGTGACCTCCAGTTCTCCCCCTGGATTCTGGTCCCTCATATCGGGTATGGCTTCCATCAGTACCTGCCC
TACCCTGACGGGATGTCGCCTTTCCAGGCCGCCATGGTAGATGGCTCCGGCTACCAAGTCCATCGCACAA
TGCAGTTTGAAGATGGTGCCTCCCTTACTGTTAACTACCGCTACACCTACGAGGGAAGCCACATCAAAGG
AGAGGCCCAGGTGAAGGGGACTGGTTTCCCTGCTGACGGTCCTGTGATGACCAACTCGCTGACCGCTGCG
GACTGGTGCAGGTCGAAGAAGACTTACCCCAACGACAAAACCATCATCAGTACCTTTAAGTGGAGTTACA
CCACTGGAAATGGCAAGCGCTACCGGAGCACTGCGCGGACCACCTACACCTTTGCCAAGCCAATGGCGGC
TAACTATCTGAAGAACCAGCCGATGTACGTGTTCCGTAAGACGGAGCTCAAGCACTCCAAGACCGAGCTC
AACTTCAAGGAGTGGCAAAAGGCCTTTACCGATGTGATGGGCATGGACGAGCTGTACCAGGGTGGCAGCG
GTGGCATGGTGAGCAAGGGCGAGGAGGATAACATGGCCTCTCTCCCAGCGACACATGAGTTACACATCTT
TGGCTCCATCAACGGTGTGGACTTTGACATGGTGGGTCAGGGCACCGGCAATCCAAATGATGGTTATGAG
GAGTTAAACCTGAAGTCCACCAAGGGTGACCTCCAGTTCTCCCCCTGGATTCTGGTCCCTCATATCGGGT
ATGGCTTCCATCAGTACCTGCCCTACCCTGACGGGATGTCGCCTTTCCAGGCCGCCATGGTAGATGGCTC
CGGCTACCAAGTCCATCGCACAATGCAGTTTGAAGATGGTGCCTCCCTTACTGTTAACTACCGCTACACC
TACGAGGGAAGCCACATCAAAGGAGAGGCCCAGGTGAAGGGGACTGGTTTCCCTGCTGACGGTCCTGTGA
TGACCAACTCGCTGACCGCTGCGGACTGGTGCAGGTCGAAGAAGACTTACCCCAACGACAAAACCATCAT
CAGTACCTTTAAGTGGAGTTACACCACTGGAAATGGCAAGCGCTACCGGAGCACTGCGCGGACCACCTAC
ACCTTTGCCAAGCCAATGGCGGCTAACTATCTGAAGAACCAGCCGATGTACGTGTTCCGTAAGACGGAGC
TCAAGCACTCCAAGACCGAGCTCAACTTCAAGGAGTGGCAAAAGGCCTTTACCGATGTGATGGGCATGGA
CGAGCTGTACCAGGGTGGCAGCGGTGGCATGGTGAGCAAGGGCGAGGAGGATAACATGGCCTCTCTCCCA
GCGACACATGAGTTACACATCTTTGGCTCCATCAACGGTGTGGACTTTGACATGGTGGGTCAGGGCACCG
GCAATCCAAATGATGGTTATGAGGAGTTAAACCTGAAGTCCACCAAGGGTGACCTCCAGTTCTCCCCCTG
GATTCTGGTCCCTCATATCGGGTATGGCTTCCATCAGTACCTGCCCTACCCTGACGGGATGTCGCCTTTC
CAGGCCGCCATGGTAGATGGCTCCGGCTACCAAGTCCATCGCACAATGCAGTTTGAAGATGGTGCCTCCC
TTACTGTTAACTACCGCTACACCTACGAGGGAAGCCACATCAAAGGAGAGGCCCAGGTGAAGGGGACTGG
TTTCCCTGCTGACGGTCCTGTGATGACCAACTCGCTGACCGCTGCGGACTGGTGCAGGTCGAAGAAGACT
TACCCCAACGACAAAACCATCATCAGTACCTTTAAGTGGAGTTACACCACTGGAAATGGCAAGCGCTACC
GGAGCACTGCGCGGACCACCTACACCTTTGCCAAGCCAATGGCGGCTAACTATCTGAAGAACCAGCCGAT
GTACGTGTTCCGTAAGACGGAGCTCAAGCACTCCAAGACCGAGCTCAACTTCAAGGAGTGGCAAAAGGCC
TTTACCGATGTGATGGGCATGGACGAGCTGTACAAGTCCGGAACCATGGCCAAGTATGGAGAACATGAAG
CCAGTCCTGACAATGGGCAGAACGAATTCAGTGATATCATTAAGTCCAGATCTGATGAACACAATGACGT
ACAGAAGAAAACCTTTACCAAATGGATAAATGCTCGATTTTCAAAGAGTGGGAAACCACCCATCAATGAT
ATGTTCACAGACCTCAAAGATGGAAGGAAGCTATTGGATCTTCTAGAAGGCCTCACAGGAACATCACTGC
CAAAGGAACGTGGTTCCACAAGGGTACATGCCTTAAATAACGTCAACAGAGTGCTGCAGGTTTTACATCA
GAACAATGTGGAATTAGTGAATATAGGGGGAACCGACATTGTGGATGGAAATCACAAACTGACTTTGGGG
TTACTTTGGAGCATCATTTTGCACTGGCAGGTGAAAGATGTCATGAAGGATGTCATGTCGGACCTGCAGC
AGACGAACAGTGAGAAGATCCTGCTCAGCTGGGTGCGTCAGACCACCAGGCCCTACAGCCAAGTCAACGT
CCTCAACTTCACCACCAGCTGGACAGATGGACTCGCCTTTAATGCTGTCCTCCACCGACATAAACCTGAT
CTCTTCAGCTGGGATAAAGTTGTCAAAATGTCACCAATTGAGAGACTTGAACATGCCTTCAGCAAGGCTC
AAACTTATTTGGGAATTGAAAAGCTGTTAGATCCTGAAGATGTTGCCGTTCGGCTTCCTGACAAGAAATC
CATAATTATGTATTTAACATCTTTGTTTGAGGTGCTACCTCAGCAAGTCACCATAGACTAACTCGAGCTC
AAGCTTCGAATTCTGCAGTCGACGGTACCGCGGGCCCGGGATCCACCGGATCTAGATAACTGATCATAAT
CAGCCATACCACATTTGTAGAGGTTTTACTTGCTTTAAAAAACCTCCCACACCTCCCCCTGAACCTGAAA
CATAAAATGAATGCAATTGTTGTTGTTAACTTGTTTATTGCAGCTTATAATGGTTACAAATAAAGCAATA
GCATCACAAATTTCACAAATAAAGCATTTTTTTCACTGCATTCTAGTTGTGGTTTGTCCAAACTCATCAA
TGTATCTTAAGGCGTAAATTGTAAGCGTTAATATTTTGTTAAAATTCGCGTTAAATTTTTGTTAAATCAG
CTCATTTTTTAACCAATAGGCCGAAATCGGCAAAATCCCTTATAAATCAAAAGAATAGACCGAGATAGGG
T
[37 nt withheld, positions 3992-4028]
AAAGAACGTGGACTCCAACGTCAAAGG
[49 nt withheld, positions 4056-4104]
T
[91 nt withheld, positions 4106-4196]
G
[124 nt withheld, positions 4198-4321]
CAGGTGGCACTTTTCGGGGAAATGTGCGCGGAACCCCTATTTGTTTATTTTTCTAAATACATTCAAATAT
GTATCCGCTCATGAGACAATAACCCTGATAAATGCTTCAATAATATTGAAAAAGGAAGAGTCCTGAGGCG
GAAAGAACCAGCTGTGGAATGTGTGTCAGTTAGGGTGTGGAAAGTCCCCAGGCTCCCCAGCAGGCAGAAG
TATGCAAAGCATGCATCTCAATTAGTCAGCAACCAGGTGTGGAAAGTCCCCAGGCTCCCCAGCAGGCAGA
AGTATGCAAAGCATGCATCTCAATTAGTCAGCAACCATAGTCCCGCCCCTAACTCCGCCCATCCCGCCCC
TAACTCCGCCCAGTTCCGCCCATTCTCCGCCCCATGGCTGACTAATTTTTTTTATTTATGCAGAGGCCGA
GGCCGCCTCGGCCTCTGAGCTATTCCAGAAGTAGTGAGGAGGCTTTTTTGGAGGCCTAGGCTTTTGCAAA
GATCGATCAAGAGACAGGATGAGGATCGTTTCGCATGATTGAACAAGATGGATTGCACGCAGGTTCTCCG
GCCGCTTGGGTGGAGAGGCTATTCGGCTATGACTGGGCACAACAGACAATCGGCTGCTCTGATGCCGCCG
TGTTCCGGCTGTCAGCGCAGGGGCGCCCGGTTCTTTTTGTCAAGACCGACCTGTCCGGTGCCCTGAATGA
ACTGCAAGACGAGGCAGCGCGGCTATCGTGGCTGGCCACGACGGGCGTTCCTTGCGCAGCTGTGCTCGAC
GTTGTCACTGAAGCGGGAAGGGACTGGCTGCTATTGGGCGAAGTGCCGGGGCAGGATCTCCTGTCATCTC
ACCTTGCTCCTGCCGAGAAAGTATCCATCATGGCTGATGCAATGCGGCGGCTGCATACGCTTGATCCGGC
TACCTGCCCATTCGACCACCAAGCGAAACATCGCATCGAGCGAGCACGTACTCGGATGGAAGCCGGTCTT
GTCGATCAGGATGATCTGGACGAAGAGCATCAGGGGCTCGCGCCAGCCGAACTGTTCGCCAGGCTCAAGG
CGAGCATGCCCGACGGCGAGGATCTCGTCGTGACCCATGGCGATGCCTGCTTGCCGAATATCATGGTGGA
AAATGGCCGCTTTTCTGGATTCATCGACTGTGGCCGGCTGGGTGTGGCGGACCGCTATCAGGACATAGCG
TTGGCTACCCGTGATATTGCTGAAGAGCTTGGCGGCGAATGGGCTGACCGCTTCCTCGTGCTTTACGGTA
TCGCCGCTCCCGATTCGCAGCGCATCGCCTTCTATCGCCTTCTTGACGAGTTCTTCTGAGCGGGACTCTG
GGGTTCGAAATGACCGACCAAGCGACGCCCAACCTGCCATCACGAGATTTCGATTCCACCGCCGCCTTCT
ATGAAAGGTTGGGCTTCGGAATCGTTTTCCGGGACGCCGGCTGGATGATCCTCCAGCGCGGGGATCTCAT
GCTGGAGTTCTTCGCCCACCCTAGGGGGAGGCTAACTGAAACACGGAAGGAGACAATACCGGAAGGAACC
CGCGCTATGACGGCAATAAAAAGACAGAATAAAACGCACGGTGTTGGGTCGTTTGTTCATAAACGCGGGG
TTCGGTCCCAGGGCTGGCACTCTGTCGATACCCCACCGAGACCCCATTGGGGCCAATACGCCCGCGTTTC
TTCCTTTTCCCCACCCCACCCCCCAAGTTCGGGTGAAGGCCCAGGGCTCGCAGCCAACGTCGGGGCGGCA
GGCCCTGCCATAGCCTCAGGTTACTCATATATACTTTAGATTGATTTAAAACTTCATTTTTAATTTAAAA
GGATCTAGGTGAAGATCCTTTTTGATAATCTCATGACCAAAATCCCTTAACGTGAGTTTTCGTTCCACTG
AGCGTCAGACCCCGTAGAAAAGATCAAAGGATCTTCTTGAGATCCTTTTTTTCTGCGCGTAATCTGCTGC
TTGCAAACAAAAAAACCACCGCTACCAGCGGTGGTTTGTTTGCCGGATCAAGAGCTACCAACTCTTTTTC
CGAAGGTAACTGGCTTCAGCAGAGCGCAGATACCAAATACTGTTCTTCTAGTGTAGCCGTAGTTAGGCCA
CCACTTCAAGAACTCTGTAGCACCGCCTACATACCTCGCTCTGCTAATCCTGTTACCAGTGGCTGCTGCC
AGTGGCGATAAGTCGTGTCTTACCGGGTTGGACTCAAGACGATAGTTACCGGATAAGGCGCAGCGGTCGG
GCTGAACGGGGGGTTCGTGCACACAGCCCAGCTTGGAGCGAACGACCTACACCGAACTGAGATACCTACA
GCGTGAGCTATGAGAAAGCGCCACGCTTCCCGAAGGGAGAAAGGCGGACAGGTATCCGGTAAGCGGCAGG
GTCGGAACAGGAGAGCGCACGAGGGAGCTTCCAGGGGGAAACGCCTGGTATCTTTATAGTCCTGTCGGGT
TTCGCCACCTCTGACTTGAGCGTCGATTTTTGTGATGCTCGTCAGGGGGGCGGAGCCTATGGAAAAACGC
CAGCAACGCGGCCTTTTTACGGTTCCTGGCCTTTTGCTGGCCTTTTGCTCACATGTTCTTTCCTGCGTTA
TCCCCTGATTCTGTGGATAACCGTATTACCGCCATGCAT
Features (pLannotate 1.2.2; 17 found; start..end, strand, type, name):
     61..364     +  enhancer       CMV enhancer: human cytomegalovirus immediate early enhancer
    365..568     +  promoter       CMV promoter: human cytomegalovirus (CMV) immediate early promoter
    613..1320    +  CDS            mNeonGreen: mNeonGreen is a basic (constitutively fluorescent) green/yellow fluorescent protein published in 2013, derived from Branchiostoma lanceolatum. It is reported to be a very rapidly-maturing monomer with moderate acid sensitivity.
   1336..2043    +  CDS            mNeonGreen: mNeonGreen is a basic (constitutively fluorescent) green/yellow fluorescent protein published in 2013, derived from Branchiostoma lanceolatum. It is reported to be a very rapidly-maturing monomer with moderate acid sensitivity.
   2059..2766    +  CDS            mNeonGreen: mNeonGreen is a basic (constitutively fluorescent) green/yellow fluorescent protein published in 2013, derived from Branchiostoma lanceolatum. It is reported to be a very rapidly-maturing monomer with moderate acid sensitivity.
   2776..3558    +  CDS            UTRN (fragment): UTRN_HUMAN - Also known as DMDL, DRP1. Experimental evidence at protein level: Swiss-Prot protein existence level 1. May play a role in anchoring the cytoskeleton to the plasma membrane. From Homo sapiens (Human).
   3562..3614    +  misc_feature   MCS: multiple cloning site
   3631..3715    +  CDS            large T antigen (fragment): large T antigen from SV40 (simian virus 40)
   3738..3859    +  polyA_signal   SV40 poly(A) signal: SV40 polyadenylation signal
   3893..4321    -  rep_origin     f1 ori (sequence partly withheld): f1 bacteriophage origin of replication; arrow indicates direction of (+) strand synthesis
   4348..4452    +  promoter       AmpR promoter: bla
   4454..4811    +  promoter       SV40 promoter: SV40 enhancer and early promoter
   4846..5640    +  CDS            NeoR/KanR: aminoglycoside phosphotransferase from Tn5; aph(3')-II (or nptII); confers resistance to neomycin, kanamycin, and G418 (Geneticin®)
   5661..5813    +  CDS            ble (fragment): BLE_KLEPN - Experimental evidence at protein level: Swiss-Prot protein existence level 1. Binding protein with a strong affinity to the bleomycin family of antibiotics. Binds to CL990; an antimitotic-antibiotic compound. From Klebsiella pneumoniae.
   5872..5919    +  polyA_signal   HSV TK poly(A) signal: herpes simplex virus thymidine kinase polyadenylation signal (Cole and Stacy, 1985)
   6010..6026    -  polyA_signal   bGH poly(A) signal (fragment): bovine growth hormone polyadenylation signal
   6248..6836    +  rep_origin     ori: high-copy-number ColE1/pMB1/pBR322/pUC origin of replication
