[The description below was written by a language model from this plasmid's Addgene catalogue record and pLannotate feature annotations shown in this document.]
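Description:
3xmNeonGreen_UtrCH is a mammalian expression plasmid of about 6.95 kb built on the Clontech pEGFP-C1 backbone, designed to label filamentous actin in living cells. It is maintained in E. coli at high copy through a ColE1/pUC-type origin and selected with kanamycin. The resistance cassette is the dual-purpose NeoR/KanR gene (Tn5 aminoglycoside phosphotransferase), placed behind both a bacterial bla-type promoter and the SV40 enhancer/early promoter and terminated by the HSV TK polyadenylation signal, so it can also support G418 selection in mammalian cells. An f1 origin is also present, as in the parental vector. Short annotated fragments of SV40 large T antigen, ble and the bGH poly(A) signal appear to be backbone remnants or partial matches rather than functional elements.

The payload is a single open reading frame driven by the human CMV immediate-early enhancer and promoter and terminated by the SV40 poly(A) signal. It consists of three tandem copies of mNeonGreen, a bright, fast-maturing monomeric green/yellow fluorescent protein, separated by short linkers and followed by a roughly 780 bp fragment of human utrophin (UTRN). The name indicates that this is the calponin-homology (CH) actin-binding region. The catalogue lists the insert species as synthetic, whereas the annotation matches the human protein. A residual multiple cloning site lies downstream of the fusion, and the cloning sites used are not recorded.

The utrophin domain binds F-actin and the triple fluorophore increases brightness per probe molecule. The stated purpose is in vivo visualization of F-actin, including colocalization studies alongside other markers.
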