Addgene plasmid #129607: 3xmNeonGreen_UtrCH
Purpose: In vivo visualization of F-actin (can be used for colocalization studies)
Depositing lab: Dorus Gadella. Depositing organization: University of Amsterdam. Publication: Robust and Bright Genetically Encoded Fluorescent Markers for Highlighting Structures and Compartments in Mammalian Cells. Chertkova AO, Mastop M, Postma M, van Bommel N, van der Niet S, Batenburg KL, Joosen L, Gadella TWJ, Okada Y, Goedhart J. bioRxiv (2020) 160374; doi: https://doi.org/10.1101/160374.
Backbone
  Vector backbone: pEGFP-C1
  Backbone manufacturer: Clontech
  Vector type: Mammalian Expression
Growth in bacteria
  Bacterial resistance: Kanamycin, 50 μg/mL
  Growth temperature: 37°C
  Growth strain: DH5alpha
  Copy number: High Copy
Gene/Insert
  Gene/Insert name: Utrophin
  Species: Synthetic
  Promoter: CMV
  Cloning method: Restriction Enzyme; 5′ cloning site Unknown (unknown if destroyed); 3′ cloning site Unknown (unknown if destroyed)
Terms and licenses: Academic/Nonprofit Terms; Industry Terms: Not Available to Industry
How to cite: 3xmNeonGreen_UtrCH was a gift from Dorus Gadella (Addgene plasmid # 129607 ; http://n2t.net/addgene:129607 ; RRID:Addgene_129607)
